>Addgene plasmid #217158 | pCMV-Tc1-9_Xt | addgene full sequence | sequence record 443162 | Addgene NGS Result
GACATTGATTATTGACTAGTTATTAATAGTAATCAATTACGGGGTCATTAGTTCATAGCCCATATATGGA
GTTCCGCGTTACATAACTTACGGTAAATGGCCCGCCTGGCTGACCGCCCAACGACCCCCGCCCATTGACG
TCAATAATGACGTATGTTCCCATAGTAACGCCAATAGGGACTTTCCATTGACGTCAATGGGTGGAGTATT
TACGGTAAACTGCCCACTTGGCAGTACATCAAGTGTATCATATGCCAAGTACGCCCCCTATTGACGTCAA
TGACGGTAAATGGCCCGCCTGGCATTATGCCCAGTACATGACCTTATGGGACTTTCCTACTTGGCAGTAC
ATCTACGTATTAGTCATCGCTATTACCATGGTGATGCGGTTTTGGCAGTACATCAATGGGCGTGGATAGC
GGTTTGACTCACGGGGATTTCCAAGTCTCCACCCCATTGACGTCAATGGGAGTTTGTTTTGGCACCAAAA
TCAACGGGACTTTCCAAAATGTCGTAACAACTCCGCCCCATTGACGCAAATGGGCGGTAGGCGTGTACGG
TGGGAGGTCTATATAAGCAGAGCTCTCTGGCTAACTAGAGAACCCACTGCTTACTGGCTTATCGAAATTA
ATACGACTCACTATAGGGAGACCCAAGCTTGGTACCGAGSKSSGRTMSRCKWGTAMSGKSSGMSRKYTWT
MTRRGMAGAGCTCTCTGGCTAACTAGAGAACCCACTGCTTACTGGCTTATCGAAATTAATACGACTCACT
ATAGGGAGACCCAAGCTTGGTACCGAGCTCGGATCCACTAGTAACGGCCGCCAGTGTGCTGGAATTCGCC
GCCACCATGCGCAGCAAAGAACTGAGCATGCAGGTGAAAGAAGCGATTCTGAAACTGCGCAAGCAGAAAA
AACCGATCCGCGAAATCGCAACCATTCTGGGCGTTGCCAAAAGCACCGTGTGGTATATTCTGCGCAAAAA
AGCCAGCACCGGCGAATTAAGCAATGCGAAGCGTCCTGGTCGTCCGCGTAAAACCACCGTGGTTGATGAT
CGCCGCATCATCAGCATGGTGAAACGCAACCCGTTTACGACTGCCAACCAGGTGAACAATACCCTGCAGG
GCGTTGGTGTGAGCATTAGCAAAAGCACCATTAAACGCCGCCTGCATGAAAGCAAGTACCGCGGTTGTAC
CGCACGTTGCAAACCTCTGATCAGCCTGAAGAACCGCAAAGCGCGCCTGGACTTTGCAAAGGAACACCTG
AAAAAGCCTGCCCAGTTCTGGAAAAACATTCTGTGGACCGATGAGACTAAAATTAACCTGTACCAGAACG
ACGGCAAAAAGAAGGTTTGGCGTCGTCGCGGTACTGCACATTATCCGAAGCATACCACCAGCAGCGTGAA
ACATGGCGGTGGCAGCGTTATGGCCTGGGCATGTATGGCAGCGTCAGGTACCGGTACCCTGGTGTTTATT
GATGATGTGACCCAGGATCGTAGCAGCCGCATGAACAGCGAGGTGTTTCGCGACATACTGAGCGCGCAGA
TTCAACTGAACGCGGTGAAATTAATTGGCCGCCGCTTTATGATTCAGATGGACAACGATCCTAAACATAC
CGCCAAAGCCACCCAGGAGTTCATTAAGGCGAAGAAGTGGAAAATTCTGGAGTGGCCGAGCCAAAGCCCT
GATCTGAACCCTATCGAGCACGCGTTTCATCTGCTGAAAACCAAACTGCGCACCGAACGCCCTACTAACA
AGCAGCAGTTAAAGGCCGCGGCGGTTAAAGCGTGGCAGAGCATTAAGAAAGAGGAAACCCAGCATCTGGT
GATGAGCATGAGCTCACGCCTGCAAGCGGTTATTGCGAGCAAGGGCTTTAGCACCAAGTATTGATGAGCG
GCCGCTCGAGCATGCATCTAGAGGGCCCTATTCTATAGTGTCACCTAAATGCTAGAGCTCGCTGATCAGC
CTCGACTGTGCCTTCTAGTTGCCAGCCATCTGTTGTTTGCCCCTCCCCCGTGCCTTCCTTGACCCTGGAA
GGTGCCACTCCCACTGTCCTTTCCTAATAAAATGAGGAAATTGCATCGCATTGTCTGAGTAGGTGTCATT
CTATTCTGGGGGGTGGGGTGGGGCAGGACAGCAAGGGGGAGGATTGGGAAGACAATAGCAGGCATGCTGG
GGATGCGGTGGGCTCTATGGCTTCTGAGGCGGAAAGAACCAGCTGGGGCTCTAGGGGGTATCCCC
[124 nt withheld, positions 2236-2359]
C
[91 nt withheld, positions 2361-2451]
A
[49 nt withheld, positions 2453-2501]
CCTTTGACGTTGGAGTCCACGTTCTTT
[37 nt withheld, positions 2529-2565]
ACCCTATCTCGGTCTATTCTTTTGATTTATAAGGGATTTTGCCGATTTCGGCCTATTGGTTAAAAAATGA
GCTGATTTAACAAAAATTTAACGCGAATTAATTCTGTGGAATGTGTGTCAGTTAGGGTGTGGAAAGTCCC
CAGGCTCCCCAGCAGGCAGAAGTATGCAAAGCATGCATCTCAATTAGTCAGCAACCAGGTGTGGAAAGTC
CCCAGGCTCCCCAGCAGGCAGAAGTATGCAAAGCATGCATCTCAATTAGTCAGCAACCATAGTCCCGCCC
CTAACTCCGCCCATCCCGCCCCTAACTCCGCCCAGTTCCGCCCATTCTCCGCCCCATGGCTGACTAATTT
TTTTTATTTATGCAGAGGCCGAGGCCGCCTCTGCCTCTGAGCTATTCCAGAAGTAGTGAGGAGGCTTTTT
TGGAGGCCTAGGCTTTTGCAAAAAGCTCCCCGAAATGACCGACCAAGCGACGCCCAACCTGCCATCACGA
GATTTCGATTCCACCGCCGCCTTCTATGAAAGGTTGGGCTTCGGAATCGTTTTCCGGGACGCCGGCTGGA
TGATCCTCCAGCGCGGGGATCTCATGCTGGAGTTCTTCGCCCACCCCAACTTGTTTATTGCAGCTTATAA
TGGTTACAAATAAAGCAATAGCATCACAAATTTCACAAATAAAGCATTTTTTTCACTGCATTCTAGTTGT
GGTTTGTCCAAACTCATCAATGTATCTTATCATGTCTGTATACCGTCGACCTCTAGCTAGAGCTTGGCGT
AATCATGGTCATAGCTGTTTCCTGTGTGAAATTGTTATCCGCTCACAATTCCACACAACATACGAGCCGG
AAGCATAAAGTGTAAAGCCTGGGGTGCCTAATGAGTGAGCTAACTCACATTAATTGCGTTGCGCTCACTG
CCCGCTTTCCAGTCGGGAAACCTGTCGTGCCAGCTGCATTAATGAATCGGCCAACGCGCGGGGAGAGGCG
GTTTGCGTATTGGGCGCTCTTCCGCTTCCTCGCTCACTGACTCGCTGCGCTCGGTCGTTCGGCTGCGGCG
AGCGGTATCAGCTCACTCAAAGGCGGTAATACGGTTATCCACAGAATCAGGGGATAACGCAGGAAAGAAC
ATGTGAGCAAAAGGCCAGCAAAAGGCCAGGAACCGTAAAAAGGCCGCGTTGCTGGCGTTTTTCCATAGGC
TCCGCCCCCCTGACGAGCATCACAAAAATCGACGCTCAAGTCAGAGGTGGCGAAACCCGACAGGACTATA
AAGATACCAGGCGTTTCCCCCTGGAAGCTCCCTCGTGCGCTCTCCTGTTCCGACCCTGCCGCTTACCGGA
TACCTGTCCGCCTTTCTCCCTTCGGGAAGCGTGGCGCTTTCTCATAGCTCACGCTGTAGGTATCTCAGTT
CGGTGTAGGTCGTTCGCTCCAAGCTGGGCTGTGTGCACGAACCCCCCGTTCAGCCCGACCGCTGCGCCTT
ATCCGGTAACTATCGTCTTGAGTCCAACCCGGTAAGACACGACTTATCGCCACTGGCAGCAGCCACTGGT
AACAGGATTAGCAGAGCGAGGTATGTAGGCGGTGCTACAGAGTTCTTGAAGTGGTGGCCTAACTACGGCT
ACACTAGAAGAACAGTATTTGGTATCTGCGCTCTGCTGAAGCCAGTTACCTTCGGAAAAAGAGTTGGTAG
CTCTTGATCCGGCAAACAAACCACCGCTGGTAGCGGTGGTTTTTTTGTTTGCAAGCAGCAGATTACGCGC
AGAAAAAAAGGATCTCAAGAAGATCCTTTGATCTTTTCTACGGGGTCTGACGCTCAGTGGAACGAAAACT
CACGTTAAGGGATTTTGGTCATGAGATTATCAAAAAGGATCTTCACCTAGATCCTTTTAAATTAAAAATG
AAGTTTTAAATCAATCTAAAGTATATATGAGTAAACTTGGTCTGACAGTTACCAATGCTTAATCAGTGAG
GCACCTATCTCAGCGATCTGTCTATTTCGTTCATCCATAGTTGCCTGACTCCCCGTCGTGTAGATAACTA
CGATACGGGAGGGCTTACCATCTGGCCCCAGTGCTGCAATGATACCGCGAGACCCACGCTCACCGGCTCC
AGATTTATCAGCAATAAACCAGCCAGCCGGAAGGGCCGAGCGCAGAAGTGGTCCTGCAACTTTATCCGCC
TCCATCCAGTCTATTAATTGTTGCCGGGAAGCTAGAGTAAGTAGTTCGCCAGTTAATAGTTTGCGCAACG
TTGTTGCCATTGCTACAGGCATCGTGGTGTCACGCTCGTCGTTTGGTATGGCTTCATTCAGCTCCGGTTC
CCAACGATCAAGGCGAGTTACATGATCCCCCATGTTGTGCAAAAAAGCGGTTAGCTCCTTCGGTCCTCCG
ATCGTTGTCAGAAGTAAGTTGGCCGCAGTGTTATCACTCATGGTTATGGCAGCACTGCATAATTCTCTTA
CTGTCATGCCATCCGTAAGATGCTTTTCTGTGACTGGTGAGTACTCAACCAAGTCATTCTGAGAATAGTG
TATGCGGCGACCGAGTTGCTCTTGCCCGGCGTCAATACGGGATAATACCGCGCCACATAGCAGAACTTTA
AAAGTGCTCATCATTGGAAAACGTTCTTCGGGGCGAAAACTCTCAAGGATCTTACCGCTGTTGAGATCCA
GTTCGATGTAACCCACTCGTGCACCCAACTGATCTTCAGCATCTTTTACTTTCACCAGCGTTTCTGGGTG
AGCAAAAACAGGAAGGCAAAATGCCGCAAAAAAGGGAATAAGGGCGACACGGAAATGTTGAATACTCATA
CTCTTCCTTTTTCAATATTATTGAAGCATTTATCAGGGTTATTGTCTCATGAGCGGATACATATTTGAAT
GTATTTAGAAAAATAAACAAATAGGGGTTCCGCGCACATTTCCCCGAAAAGTGCCACCTGACGTCGACGG
ATCGGGAGATCTCCCGATCCCCTATGGTGCACTCTCAGTACAATCTGCTCTGATGCCGCATAGTTAAGCC
AGTATCTGCTCCCTGCTTGTGTGTTGGAGGTCGCTGAGTAGTGCGCGAGCAAAATTTAAGCTACAACAAG
GCAAGGCTTGACCGACAATTGCATGAAGAATCTGCTTAGGGTTAGGCGTTTTGCGCTGCTTCGCGATGTA
CGGGCCAGATATACGCGTT
Features (pLannotate 1.2.2; 21 found; start..end, strand, type, name):
      1..380     +  enhancer       CMV enhancer: human cytomegalovirus immediate early enhancer
    381..584     +  promoter       CMV promoter: human cytomegalovirus (CMV) immediate early promoter
    580..613     +  LTR            5' LTR (truncated) (fragment): truncated 5' long terminal repeat (LTR) from HIV-1
    629..647     +  promoter       T7 promoter: promoter for bacteriophage T7 RNA polymerase
    708..741     +  LTR            5' LTR (truncated) (fragment): truncated 5' long terminal repeat (LTR) from HIV-1
    757..775     +  promoter       T7 promoter: promoter for bacteriophage T7 RNA polymerase
   1922..1940    -  promoter       SP6 promoter: promoter for bacteriophage SP6 RNA polymerase
   1966..2190    +  polyA_signal   bGH poly(A) signal: bovine growth hormone polyadenylation signal
   2194..2215    +  promoter       SV40 promoter (fragment): SV40 enhancer and early promoter
   2236..2664    +  rep_origin     f1 ori (sequence partly withheld): f1 bacteriophage origin of replication; arrow indicates direction of (+) strand synthesis
   2678..3007    +  promoter       SV40 promoter: SV40 enhancer and early promoter
   3020..3178    +  CDS            ble (fragment): BLE_KLEPN - Experimental evidence at protein level: Swiss-Prot protein existence level 1. Binding protein with a strong affinity to the bleomycin family of antibiotics. Binds to CL990; an antimitotic-antibiotic compound. From Klebsiella pneumoniae.
   3173..3294    +  polyA_signal   SV40 poly(A) signal: SV40 polyadenylation signal
   3367..3383    -  protein_bind   lac operator: The lac repressor binds to the lac operator to inhibit transcription in E. coli. This inhibition can be relieved by adding lactose or isopropyl-β-D-thiogalactopyranoside (IPTG). lac repressor encoded by lacI
   3391..3421    -  promoter       lac promoter: promoter for the E. coli lac operon
   3436..3457    -  protein_bind   CAP binding site: CAP binding activates transcription in the presence of cAMP. E. coli catabolite activator protein
   3470..3562    -  CDS            lacI (fragment): lac repressor; lacI; The lac repressor binds to the lac operator to inhibit transcription in E. coli. This inhibition can be relieved by adding lactose or isopropyl-β-D-thiogalactopyranoside (IPTG).
   3745..4333    -  rep_origin     ori: high-copy-number ColE1/pMB1/pBR322/pUC origin of replication
   4504..5364    -  CDS            AmpR: β-lactamase; bla; confers resistance to ampicillin, carbenicillin, and related antibiotics
   5365..5469    -  promoter       AmpR promoter: bla
   5528..5580    -  misc_feature   bom (fragment): basis of mobility region from pBR322
