[The description below was written by a language model from this plasmid's Addgene catalogue record and pLannotate feature annotations shown in this document.]
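Description:
pCMV-Tc1-9_Xt is a 5.7 kb mammalian expression plasmid built on a pCMV backbone for producing the Tc1-9_Xt transposase in transfected cells. In bacteria it is maintained at high copy through a ColE1/pUC-type origin and selected with ampicillin via the β-lactamase gene and its native promoter. An f1 phage origin is also present, along with backbone remnants such as a lac promoter/operator with CAP site, a lacI fragment and a partial bom region.

The expression cassette consists of the human cytomegalovirus immediate early enhancer and promoter at the start of the sequence and a bovine growth hormone polyadenylation signal downstream. The transposase coding sequence, recorded as synthetic, was not annotated by the automated feature caller, but the roughly 1.1 kb unannotated stretch between the upstream T7 promoter and the reverse-oriented SP6 promoter is where it presumably lies. The short segment containing a T7 promoter and a small fragment matching the HIV-1 5' LTR appears twice in tandem upstream of this gap, suggesting a duplication of leader sequence rather than any lentiviral function. The T7 and SP6 sites could serve for sequencing or in vitro transcription. Downstream, an SV40 early promoter is followed only by a fragment of a bleomycin-family resistance gene and an SV40 poly(A) signal, so a functional mammalian selection marker does not appear to be present. The cloning sites used are not recorded.

The plasmid comes from a survey of DNA transposons tested for activity in human cells. As the transposase source, it would typically be co-delivered with a separate donor plasmid carrying the matching transposon ends, though the record does not describe that partner.
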