Addgene plasmid #217158: pCMV-Tc1-9_Xt
Purpose: Mammalian expression vector for expression of Tc1-9_Xt transposase (CMV promoter)
Depositing lab: Haoyi Wang. Depositing organization: Institute of Zoology, Chinese Academy of Sciences. Publication: Heterologous survey of 130 DNA transposons in human cells highlights their functional divergence and expands the genome engineering toolbox. Zhang T, Tan S, Tang N, Li Y, Zhang C, Sun J, Guo Y, Gao H, Cai Y, Sun W, Wang C, Fu L, Ma H, Wu Y, Hu X, Zhang X, Gee P, Yan W, Zhao Y, Chen Q, Guo B, Wang H, Zhang YE. Cell. 2024 Jul 11;187(14):3741-3760.e30. doi: 10.1016/j.cell.2024.05.007. Epub 2024 Jun 5. PubMed 38843831.
Backbone
  Vector backbone: pCMV
  Vector type: Mammalian Expression
Growth in bacteria
  Bacterial resistance: Ampicillin, 100 μg/mL
  Growth temperature: 37°C
  Growth strain: DH5alpha
  Copy number: High Copy
Gene/Insert
  Gene/Insert name: Tc1-9_Xt transposase
  Species: Synthetic
  Cloning method: Restriction Enzyme; 5′ cloning site Unknown (unknown if destroyed); 3′ cloning site Unknown (unknown if destroyed)
Terms and licenses: Academic/Nonprofit Terms; Industry Terms: Not Available to Industry
How to cite: pCMV-Tc1-9_Xt was a gift from Haoyi Wang (Addgene plasmid # 217158 ; http://n2t.net/addgene:217158 ; RRID:Addgene_217158)
